Addgene plasmid #105501: pET11a-dH2B
Purpose: Expression of Drosophila histone H2B. An additional Ile codon was inserted after the initiating Met codon to enhance the protein expression level
Depositing lab: James Kadonaga. Depositing organization: University of California, San Diego (UCSD). Publication: A simple and versatile system for the ATP-dependent assembly of chromatin. Khuong MT, Fei J, Cruz-Becerra G, Kadonaga JT. J Biol Chem. 2017 Nov 24;292(47):19478-19490. doi: 10.1074/jbc.M117.815365. Epub 2017 Oct 5. PubMed 28982979.
Backbone
  Vector backbone: pET11a
Growth in bacteria
  Bacterial resistance: Ampicillin, 100 μg/mL
  Growth temperature: 37°C
  Growth strain: DH5alpha
  Copy number: Unknown
Gene/Insert
  Gene/Insert name: dH2B
Terms and licenses: Academic/Nonprofit Terms; Industry Terms: Not Available to Industry
How to cite: pET11a-dH2B was a gift from James Kadonaga (Addgene plasmid # 105501 ; http://n2t.net/addgene:105501 ; RRID:Addgene_105501)
