[The description below was written by a language model from this plasmid's Addgene catalogue record and pLannotate feature annotations shown in this document.]
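Description:
pET11a-dH2B is a bacterial expression plasmid for producing Drosophila melanogaster histone H2B in E. coli, built on the pET11a backbone. It replicates from a pBR322-type ColE1 origin accompanied by the bom mobilisation region and the rop gene, which normally restrains copy number (the catalogue lists copy number as unknown). Selection is by ampicillin through the β-lactamase gene and its own promoter. Several disconnected fragments of the tetracycline efflux gene and its promoter are annotated around the backbone; these are leftovers of the pBR322 ancestry and do not represent a functional marker.

The expression cassette consists of a T7 promoter followed immediately by a lac operator, then the strong ribosome binding site from phage T7 gene 10, the histone coding region, and a T7 terminator. A lacI gene with its own promoter is carried on the plasmid, so the lac repressor holds the T7lac promoter off until lactose or IPTG is added, in a host that supplies T7 RNA polymerase. According to the record, an extra isoleucine codon was placed directly after the initiating methionine to raise the expression level. The automated annotation identifies only a fragment of His2B, beginning some distance downstream of the ribosome binding site, and the intervening stretch is unannotated, so the exact structure there cannot be judged from the table. A short match to a T7 gene 10-derived solubility tag lies between the histone region and the terminator, and the record does not mention any tag on the protein. The associated publication concerns ATP-dependent chromatin assembly, consistent with use of the recombinant histone for in vitro nucleosome and chromatin reconstitution.
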