Features (pLannotate 1.2.2; 19 found; start..end, strand, type, name):
    209..227     +  promoter       T7 promoter: promoter for bacteriophage T7 RNA polymerase
    228..252     +  protein_bind   lac operator: The lac repressor binds to the lac operator to inhibit transcription in E. coli. This inhibition can be relieved by adding lactose or isopropyl-β-D-thiogalactopyranoside (IPTG). lac repressor encoded by lacI
    267..289     +  RBS            RBS: efficient ribosome binding site from bacteriophage T7 gene 10 (Olins and Rangwala, 1989)
    618..965     +  CDS            His2B (fragment): H2B_DROME - Experimental evidence at protein level: Swiss-Prot protein existence level 1. Core component of nucleosome. Nucleosomes wrap and compact DNA into chromatin, limiting DNA accessibility to the cellular machineries which require DNA as a template. Histones thereby play a central role in transcription regulation, DNA repair, DNA replication and chromosomal stability. DNA accessibility is regulated via a complex set of post-translational modifications of histones, also called histone code, and nucleosome remodeling. From Drosophila melanogaster (Fruit fly).
    982..1031    +  CDS            SET1 (fragment): solubility-enhancement tag derived from T7 phage gene 10B
   1039..1086    +  terminator     T7 terminator: transcription terminator for bacteriophage T7 RNA polymerase
   1109..1213    -  CDS            TcR (fragment): tetracycline efflux protein; tet; confers resistance to tetracycline
   1261..1289    -  promoter       tet promoter: E. coli promoter for tetracycline efflux protein gene
   1402..1506    +  promoter       AmpR promoter: bla
   1507..2367    +  CDS            AmpR: β-lactamase; bla; confers resistance to ampicillin, carbenicillin, and related antibiotics
   2538..3126    +  rep_origin     ori: high-copy-number ColE1/pMB1/pBR322/pUC origin of replication
   3312..3451    -  misc_feature   bom: basis of mobility region from pBR322
   3553..3744    -  CDS            rop: Rop protein, which maintains plasmids at low copy number; rop
   3761..4141    +  CDS            YPB1_ECOLX: Protein predicted: Swiss-Prot protein existence level 4. From Escherichia coli.
   4383..5007    -  CDS            TcR (fragment): tetracycline efflux protein; tet; confers resistance to tetracycline
   5022..5043    -  protein_bind   CAP binding site: CAP binding activates transcription in the presence of cAMP. E. coli catabolite activator protein
   5056..6138    -  CDS            lacI: lac repressor; lacI; The lac repressor binds to the lac operator to inhibit transcription in E. coli. This inhibition can be relieved by adding lactose or isopropyl-β-D-thiogalactopyranoside (IPTG).
   6139..6216    -  promoter       lacI promoter: lacI
   6224..187     -  CDS            TcR (fragment) (across the origin): tetracycline efflux protein; tet; confers resistance to tetracycline
>Addgene plasmid #105501 | pET11a-dH2B | addgene full sequence | sequence record 204395 | Addgene NGS Result
CAAGGAGATGGCGCCCAACAGTCCCCCGGCCACGGGGCCTGCCACCATACCCACGCCGAAACAAGCGCTC
ATGAGCCCGAAGTGGCGAGCCCGATCTTCCCCATCGGTGATGTCGGCGATATAGGCGCCAGCAACCGCAC
CTGTGGCGCCGGTGATGCCGGCCACGATGCGTCCGGCGTAGAGGATCGAGATCTCGATCCCGCGAAATTA
ATACGACTCACTATAGGGGAATTGTGAGCGGATAACAATTCCCCTCTAGAAATAATTTTGTTTAACTTTA
AGAAGGAGATATACATATGATTCCGCCGAAAACCTCTGGAGATATACATATGATTCCGCCGAAAACCTCT
GGGAGATATACATATGATTCCGCCGAAAACCTCTGGGAGATATACATATGATTCCGCCGAAAACCTCTGG
GAGATATACATATGATTCCGCCGAAAACCTCTGGATATACATATGATTCCGCCGAAAACCTCTGATATAC
ATATGATTCCGCCGAAAACCTCTGGGAGATATACATATGATTCCGCCGAAAACCTCTGGGAGATATACAT
ATGATTCCGCCGAAAACCTCTGGAGATATACATATGATTCCGCCGAAAACCTCTGGTAAAGCGGCTAAAA
AAGCGGGTAAAGCTCAGAAAAACATCACCAAAACTGACAAGAAAAAGAAACGCAAACGTAAAGAAAGCTA
CGCAATCTACATTTACAAGGTTCTGAAACAGGTTCACCCGGACACCGGCATCTCTTCCAAAGCTATGAGC
ATTATGAACTCTTTCGTTAACGATATCTTCGAACGTATTGCGGCTGAAGCGTCCCGTCTGGCTCACTACA
ACAAACGTAGCACCATTACTTCTCGTGAAATCCAAACGGCTGTGCGTCTGCTGCTGCCGGGCGAACTGGC
GAAGCACGCGGTGTCTGAAGGTACCAAAGCGGTTACGAAATACACTAGCTCTAAATAATGATAGGGATCC
GGCTGCTAACAAAGCCCGAAAGGAAGCTGAGTTGGCTGCTGCCACCGCTGAGCAATAACTAGCATAACCC
CTTGGGGCCTCTAAACGGGTCTTGAGGGGTTTTTTGCTGAAAGGAGGAACTATATCCGGATATCCCGCAA
GAGGCCCGGCAGTACCGGCATAACCAAGCCTATGCCTACAGCATCCAGGGTGACGGTGCCGAGGATGACG
ATGAGCGCATTGTTAGATTTCATACACGGTGCCTGACTGCGTTAGCAATTTAACTGTGATAAACTACCGC
ATTAAAGCTTATCGATGATAAGCTGTCAAACATGAGAATTCTTGAAGACGAAAGGGCCTCGTGATACGCC
TATTTTTATAGGTTAATGTCATGATAATAATGGTTTCTTAGACGTCAGGTGGCACTTTTCGGGGAAATGT
GCGCGGAACCCCTATTTGTTTATTTTTCTAAATACATTCAAATATGTATCCGCTCATGAGACAATAACCC
TGATAAATGCTTCAATAATATTGAAAAAGGAAGAGTATGAGTATTCAACATTTCCGTGTCGCCCTTATTC
CCTTTTTTGCGGCATTTTGCCTTCCTGTTTTTGCTCACCCAGAAACGCTGGTGAAAGTAAAAGATGCTGA
AGATCAGTTGGGTGCACGAGTGGGTTACATCGAACTGGATCTCAACAGCGGTAAGATCCTTGAGAGTTTT
CGCCCCGAAGAACGTTTTCCAATGATGAGCACTTTTAAAGTTCTGCTATGTGGCGCGGTATTATCCCGTG
TTGACGCCGGGCAAGAGCAACTCGGTCGCCGCATACACTATTCTCAGAATGACTTGGTTGAGTACTCACC
AGTCACAGAAAAGCATCTTACGGATGGCATGACAGTAAGAGAATTATGCAGTGCTGCCATAACCATGAGT
GATAACACTGCGGCCAACTTACTTCTGACAACGATCGGAGGACCGAAGGAGCTAACCGCTTTTTTGCACA
ACATGGGGGATCATGTAACTCGCCTTGATCGTTGGGAACCGGAGCTGAATGAAGCCATACCAAACGACGA
GCGTGACACCACGATGCCTGCAGCAATGGCAACAACGTTGCGCAAACTATTAACTGGCGAACTACTTACT
CTAGCTTCCCGGCAACAATTAATAGACTGGATGGAGGCGGATAAAGTTGCAGGACCACTTCTGCGCTCGG
CCCTTCCGGCTGGCTGGTTTATTGCTGATAAATCTGGAGCCGGTGAGCGTGGGTCTCGCGGTATCATTGC
AGCACTGGGGCCAGATGGTAAGCCCTCCCGTATCGTAGTTATCTACACGACGGGGAGTCAGGCAACTATG
GATGAACGAAATAGACAGATCGCTGAGATAGGTGCCTCACTGATTAAGCATTGGTAACTGTCAGACCAAG
TTTACTCATATATACTTTAGATTGATTTAAAACTTCATTTTTAATTTAAAAGGATCTAGGTGAAGATCCT
TTTTGATAATCTCATGACCAAAATCCCTTAACGTGAGTTTTCGTTCCACTGAGCGTCAGACCCCGTAGAA
AAGATCAAAGGATCTTCTTGAGATCCTTTTTTTCTGCGCGTAATCTGCTGCTTGCAAACAAAAAAACCAC
CGCTACCAGCGGTGGTTTGTTTGCCGGATCAAGAGCTACCAACTCTTTTTCCGAAGGTAACTGGCTTCAG
CAGAGCGCAGATACCAAATACTGTCCTTCTAGTGTAGCCGTAGTTAGGCCACCACTTCAAGAACTCTGTA
GCACCGCCTACATACCTCGCTCTGCTAATCCTGTTACCAGTGGCTGCTGCCAGTGGCGATAAGTCGTGTC
TTACCGGGTTGGACTCAAGACGATAGTTACCGGATAAGGCGCAGCGGTCGGGCTGAACGGGGGGTTCGTG
CACACAGCCCAGCTTGGAGCGAACGACCTACACCGAACTGAGATACCTACAGCGTGAGCTATGAGAAAGC
GCCACGCTTCCCGAAGGGAGAAAGGCGGACAGGTATCCGGTAAGCGGCAGGGTCGGAACAGGAGAGCGCA
CGAGGGAGCTTCCAGGGGGAAACGCCTGGTATCTTTATAGTCCTGTCGGGTTTCGCCACCTCTGACTTGA
GCGTCGATTTTTGTGATGCTCGTCAGGGGGGCGGAGCCTATGGAAAAACGCCAGCAACGCGGCCTTTTTA
CGGTTCCTGGCCTTTTGCTGGCCTTTTGCTCACATGTTCTTTCCTGCGTTATCCCCTGATTCTGTGGATA
ACCGTATTACCGCCTTTGAGTGAGCTGATACCGCTCGCCGCAGCCGAACGACCGAGCGCAGCGAGTCAGT
GAGCGAGGAAGCGGAAGAGCGCCTGATGCGGTATTTTCTCCTTACGCATCTGTGCGGTATTTCACACCGC
AATGGTGCACTCTCAGTACAATCTGCTCTGATGCCGCATAGTTAAGCCAGTATACACTCCGCTATCGCTA
CGTGACTGGGTCATGGCTGCGCCCCGACACCCGCCAACACCCGCTGACGCGCCCTGACGGGCTTGTCTGC
TCCCGGCATCCGCTTACAGACAAGCTGTGACCGTCTCCGGGAGCTGCATGTGTCAGAGGTTTTCACCGTC
ATCACCGAAACGCGCGAGGCAGCTGCGGTAAAGCTCATCAGCGTGGTCGTGAAGCGATTCACAGATGTCT
GCCTGTTCATCCGCGTCCAGCTCGTTGAGTTTCTCCAGAAGCGTTAATGTCTGGCTTCTGATAAAGCGGG
CCATGTTAAGGGCGGTTTTTTCCTGTTTGGTCACTGATGCCTCCGTGTAAGGGGGATTTCTGTTCATGGG
GGTAATGATACCGATGAAACGAGAGAGGATGCTCACGATACGGGTTACTGATGATGAACATGCCCGGTTA
CTGGAACGTTGTGAGGGTAAACAACTGGCGGTATGGATGCGGCGGGACCAGAGAAAAATCACTCAGGGTC
AATGCCAGCGCTTCGTTAATACAGATGTAGGTGTTCCACAGGGTAGCCAGCAGCATCCTGCGATGCAGAT
CCGGAACATAATGGTGCAGGGCGCTGACTTCCGCGTTTCCAGACTTTACGAAACACGGAAACCGAAGACC
ATTCATGTTGTTGCTCAGGTCGCAGACGTTTTGCAGCAGCAGTCGCTTCACGTTCGCTCGCGTATCGGTG
ATTCATTCTGCTAACCAGTAAGGCAACCCCGCCAGCCTAGCCGGGTCCTCAACGACAGGAGCACGATCAT
GCGCACCCGTGGCCAGGACCCAACGCTGCCCGAGATGCGCCGCGTGCGGCTGCTGGAGATGGCGGACGCG
ATGGATATGTTCTGCCAAGGGTTGGTTTGCGCATTCACAGTTCTCCGCAAGAATTGATTGGCTCCAATTC
TTGGAGTGGTGAATCCGTTAGCGAGGTGCCGCCGGCTTCCATTCAGGTCGAGGTGGCCCGGCTCCATGCA
CCGCGACGCAACGCGGGGAGGCAGACAAGGTATAGGGCGGCGCCTACAATCCATGCCAACCCGTTCCATG
TGCTCGCCGAGGCGGCATAAATCGCCGTGACGATCAGCGGTCCAATGATCGAAGTTAGGCTGGTAAGAGC
CGCGAGCGATCCTTGAAGCTGTCCCTGATGGTCGTCATCTACCTGCCTGGACAGCATGGCCTGCAACGCG
GGCATCCCGATGCCGCCGGAAGCGAGAAGAATCATAATGGGGAAGGCCATCCAGCCTCGCGTCGCGAACG
CCAGCAAGACGTAGCCCAGCGCGTCGGCCGCCATGCCGGCGATAATGGCCTGCTTCTCGCCGAAACGTTT
GGTGGCGGGACCAGTGACGAAGGCTTGAGCGAGGGCGTGCAAGATTCCGAATACCGCAAGCGACAGGCCG
ATCATCGTCGCGCTCCAGCGAAAGCGGTCCTCGCCGAAAATGACCCAGAGCGCTGCCGGCACCTGTCCTA
CGAGTTGCATGATAAAGAAGACAGTCATAAGTGCGGCGACGATAGTCATGCCCCGCGCCCACCGGAAGGA
GCTGACTGGGTTGAAGGCTCTCAAGGGCATCGGTCGAGATCCCGGTGCCTAATGAGTGAGCTAACTTACA
TTAATTGCGTTGCGCTCACTGCCCGCTTTCCAGTCGGGAAACCTGTCGTGCCAGCTGCATTAATGAATCG
GCCAACGCGCGGGGAGAGGCGGTTTGCGTATTGGGCGCCAGGGTGGTTTTTCTTTTCACCAGTGAGACGG
GCAACAGCTGATTGCCCTTCACCGCCTGGCCCTGAGAGAGTTGCAGCAAGCGGTCCACGCTGGTTTGCCC
CAGCAGGCGAAAATCCTGTTTGATGGTGGTTAACGGCGGGATATAACATGAGCTGTCTTCGGTATCGTCG
TATCCCACTACCGAGATATCCGCACCAACGCGCAGCCCGGACTCGGTAATGGCGCGCATTGCGCCCAGCG
CCATCTGATCGTTGGCAACCAGCATCGCAGTGGGAACGATGCCCTCATTCAGCATTTGCATGGTTTGTTG
AAAACCGGACATGGCACTCCAGTCGCCTTCCCGTTCCGCTATCGGCTGAATTTGATTGCGAGTGAGATAT
TTATGCCAGCCAGCCAGACGCAGACGCGCCGAGACAGAACTTAATGGGCCCGCTAACAGCGCGATTTGCT
GGTGACCCAATGCGACCAGATGCTCCACGCCCAGTCGCGTACCGTCTTCATGGGAGAAAATAATACTGTT
GATGGGTGTCTGGTCAGAGACATCAAGAAATAACGCCGGAACATTAGTGCAGGCAGCTTCCACAGCAATG
GCATCCTGGTCATCCAGCGGATAGTTAATGATCAGCCCACTGACGCGTTGCGCGAGAAGATTGTGCACCG
CCGCTTTACAGGCTTCGACGCCGCTTCGTTCTACCATCGACACCACCACGCTGGCACCCAGTTGATCGGC
GCGAGATTTAATCGCCGCGACAATTTGCGACGGCGCGTGCAGGGCCAGACTGGAGGTGGCAACGCCAATC
AGCAACGACTGTTTGCCCGCCAGTTGTTGTGCCACGCGGTTGGGAATGTAATTCAGCTCCGCCATCGCCG
CTTCCACTTTTTCCCGCGTTTTCGCAGAAACGTGGCTGGCCTGGTTCACCACGCGGGAAACGGTCTGATA
AGAGACACCGGCATACTCTGCGACATCGTATAACGTTACTGGTTTCACATTCACCACCCTGAATTGACTC
TCTTCCGGGCGCTATCATGCCATACCGCGAAAGGTTTTGCGCCATTCGATGGTGTCCGGGATCTCGACGC
TCTCCCTTATGCGACTCCTGCATTAGGAAGCAGCCCAGTAGTAGGTTGAGGCCGTTGAGCACCGCCGCCG
CAAGGAATGGTGCATG
